>Addgene plasmid #30082 | HL 3612 (=HL 716 + pHL 841) | addgene partial sequence | sequence record 35286 | 30082 with mCherry-R
TCGCCCTCGCCCTCGATCTCGAACTCGTGGCCGTTCACGGAAGCCCTCCATGTGCACCTTGAAGCGCATG
AACTCCTTGATGATGGCCATGTTATCCTCCTCGCCCTTGCTCACCATCGTACGTTTCTCCTCTTTAATAA
GCTTGTGGATAAATTGAGAACGAAAGATCAAAAAAAAAGCCAGCACCCGGCTGGCTAAGTAATACTGGAA
GCAATGTGAGCAATGTCGTGCTTTCAGGTTCTCCGCGAGGGTCTTCCTGATCGCCCCGGGAGTATCTCTA
TCACTGATAGGGATGTCAATCTCTATCACTGATAGGGAGGATCCTGAGCGGATACATATTTGAATGTATT
TAGAAAAATAAACAAAAGAGTTTGTAGAAACGCAAAAAGGCCATCCGTCAGGATGGCCTTCTGCTTAATT
TGATGCCTGGCAGTTTATGGCGGGCGTCCTGCCCGCCACCCTCCGGGCCGTTGGTTCGCAACGTTCAAAT
CCGCTCCCGGCGGATTTGTCCTACTCAGGAGAGCGTTCACCGACAAACAACAGATAAAACGAAAGGCCCA
GTCTTTCGACTGAGCCTTTCGTTTTATTTGATGCCTGGCAGTTCCCTACTCTCGCATGGGGAGACCCCAC
ACTACCATCGGCGCTACGGCGTTTCACTTCTGAGTTCGGCATGGGGTCAGGTGGGACCACCGCGCTACTG
CCGCCAGGCAAATTCTGTTTTATCAGACCGCTTCTGCGTTCTGATTTAATCTGTATCAGGCTGAAAATCT
TCTCTCATCCGCCAAAACAGCCAAGCTAGCTTTTATTTGTAGAGCTCATCC
