>Addgene plasmid #30082 | HL 3612 (=HL 716 + pHL 841) | addgene partial sequence | sequence record 36729 | GFP-R 5'-CCATCTAATTCAACAAGAATTGGGACAAC-3'
TCTCCTTTCGCATGCTAGCTGGGACCAGGAGGGACAGTACTTTAACTTTCATGTTATTAACCCTCTGTTA
TATGCCTTTATTTGCTTTTTTATGCCACTGCATACTGATTAACCCTCATTAATCAGTCGGCAAGTCGACA
GTATCTTGTTATCCGCTCACAATGTCAATGTTATCCGCTCACATTTATGACGTCAGGTGGCACTTTTCGG
GGAAATGTGCGCGGAACCCCTATTTGTTTATTTTTCTAAATACATTCAAATATGTATCCGCTCATGAGAC
AATAACCCTGATAAATGCTTCAATAATATTGAAAAAGGAAGAGTATGAGTATTCAACATTTCCGTGTCGC
CCTTATTCCCTTTTTTGCGGCATTTTGCCTTCCTGTTTTTGCTCACCCAGAAACGCTGGTGAAAGTAAAA
GATGCTGAAGATCAGTTGGGTGCACGAGTGGGTTACATCGAACTGGATCTCAACAGCGGTAAGATCCTTG
AGAGTTTTCGCCCCGAAGAACGTTTTCCAATGATGAGCACTTTTAAAGTTCTGCTATGTGGCGCGGTATT
ATCCCGTATTGACGCCGGGCAAGAGCAACTCGGTCGCCGCATACACTATTCTCAGAATGACTTGGTTGAG
TACTCACCAGTCACAGAAAAGCATCTTACGGATGGCATGACAGTAAGAGAATTATGCAGTGCTGCCATAA
CCATGAGTGATAACACTGCGGCCAACTTACTTCTGACAACGATCGGAGGACCGAAGGAGCTAACCGCTTT
TTTGCACAACATGGGGGATCATGTAACTCGCCTTGATCGTTGGGAACCGGAGCTGAATGAAGCCATACCA
AACGACGAGCGTGACACCACGATGCCTGTAGCAATGGCAACAACGTTGCGCAAACTATTA
