[The description below was written by a language model from this plasmid's Addgene catalogue record.]
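Description:
HL 3612 is the designation for E. coli strain HL 716 carrying plasmid pHL 841, a bacterial expression and synthetic-biology construct built on a modified pZ-system backbone. The backbone of about 2 kb combines a ColE-type origin of replication, giving high copy number, with an ampicillin resistance marker for selection. The record notes that the plasmid is maintained in HL 716 and may depend on that particular host strain, although it does not say which features of the strain are required.

The insert of about 1.9 kb, cloned between AatII and ApaI sites that both remain intact, carries two independently regulated cassettes of E. coli origin. In the first, the PLtetO-1 promoter, a phage lambda PL derivative controlled by Tet repressor operators, drives a small RNA recorded as "RhyB" (presumably the Hfq-dependent sRNA RyhB) together with mCherry, so red fluorescence can report the activity of the sRNA transcription unit. In the second, the PLlacO-1 promoter, the analogous Lac repressor-controlled PL derivative, drives an ompC::gfp fusion in which green fluorescence reports expression of the ompC target sequence. Placing the two cassettes under separate inducible promoters allows sRNA and target levels to be tuned independently, provided the host supplies the corresponding repressors.

The associated publication concerns disruption of small RNA signalling caused by competition for the chaperone Hfq, so the construct appears to be a dual-colour reporter for measuring how expression of one sRNA affects regulation of a target fusion. The exact role of this sRNA-target pairing in those experiments is not stated, and no feature table is available to confirm the element layout.
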