Addgene plasmid #30082: HL 3612 (=HL 716 + pHL 841)
Depositing lab: Han Lim. Depositing organization: University of California, Berkeley. Publication: Disruption of small RNA signaling caused by competition for Hfq. Hussein R, Lim HN. Proc Natl Acad Sci U S A. 2011 Jan 18;108(3):1110-5. doi: 10.1073/pnas.1010082108. Epub 2010 Dec 28. PubMed 21189298.
Backbone
  Vector backbone: ColE (from pZ system) + AmpR
  Backbone manufacturer: Lim Lab (modified from Rolf Lutz and Hermann Bujard, 1997)
  Backbone size w/o insert (bp): 2000
  Vector type: Bacterial Expression, Synthetic Biology
Growth in bacteria
  Bacterial resistance: Ampicillin, 100 μg/mL
  Growth temperature: 37°C
  Growth strain: HL 716
  Copy number: High Copy
Gene/Insert
  Gene/Insert name: pLtetO-1:RhyB-mCherry, pLlacO-1:ompC::gfp
  Species: E. coli
  Insert size (bp): 1900
  Tag / fusion protein: mCherry, GFP (C terminal on backbone)
  Cloning method: Restriction Enzyme; 5′ cloning site AatII (not destroyed); 3′ cloning site ApaI (not destroyed)
  Sequencing primers: 5′ ctcatgagcggatacat atttgaa; 3′ agctgatacc gctcgccgca gccgaacg
Terms and licenses: Academic/Nonprofit Terms; Industry Terms: Not Available to Industry
Depositor comments: Please note that this plasmid may require a unique bacterial strain, so make sure to confirm that you can also obtain the appropriate growth strain. Please contact us or contact our distributors if you have any questions.
How to cite: HL 3612 (=HL 716 + pHL 841) was a gift from Han Lim (Addgene plasmid # 30082 ; http://n2t.net/addgene:30082 ; RRID:Addgene_30082)
